>Addgene plasmid #27923 | pUT1510-HQ858841 | depositor full sequence | sequence record 13197 | Author sequence
CAAATAATGATTTTATTTTGACTGATAGTGACCTGTTCGTTGCAACAAATTGATGAGCAATGCTTTTTTA
TAATGCCAACTTTGTACAAAAAAGCAGGCTCCGCGGCCGCCCCCTTCACCATGGAGGCGGACGGTGCCGC
GGCTGCGGCGGCGGCGGGGGAGGCGAGCACGGAGGCCGGCGCGAGGCCCCTGGCGCCAGAGGAGGAGGCG
CTGCGGCGCAACACCGACTGCGTCTACTTCCTCGCCTCGCCCCTCACATGCAAGAAGGGGAACGAATGTG
ATTTTCGTCACAGTGATAATGCTCGTATGAACCCTAGAGACTGCTGGTACTGGTTAAATAGCAATTGCTT
GAATCCAAAATGTCCGTTTCGCCATCCGCCAATTGATGGTATGTTTGGTGCTCCAACTACTGGAATGCCT
GCAGTTTCTTCACACTACGCTCCATTTAACTCTGGAAAGCAGTTGGTTCCATGCTATTACTTTAAAAAGG
GAAACTGCTTGAAAGGTGACAGATGCGCATTTTATCATGGACCACAATCAGTGGGAAATAATCCATCAGA
ACAGGTGGTAAAAGTTTCTTCCTTACCTTTGGAGCAGCTTCAGACTCAAAAGAATGATTTGTTGGGCATT
AAAGATTCTGTGCAGTCTACTAATTCCATTCAGCATGGTGCTCCAATAACTAATGAGAGGGGCAAAACAG
CCGTTGATCGGTCAACGGTTAATTCTGCCAGGACAGCTACAGTTGCAATACCGGTTGCTTCCAATGCAAT
GTCTTGTCCTAAGTCAGAGAAGGTAAAAAGTAGTACGCCAGCAGCACTTAAGGAAAGCTTCACTACTTCT
TCAGGTGGGGATCATCCTGAGTGCTACCAGAACCATTTTCCAATGGATAGTGATCCTGTGCGAGATTGGA
ACCAAAGTTATGAAATGCCCCCTGCAGATGATCTGCCCCAGAACAGTAGGGAGGCTGATGAACTTTTGGG
TGAATCTTCACCAGGTTTTGATGTTCTCGTGGACAATGATGCAGATGGTGCTGCTTATTTACATGATGAA
GATTTTGGAGGAGATATGTATCCAGTGGAAGATTATGAATATGCTCCAGCTGATTTTGATGTTCGTGCAC
ATCATGAAAGAGAGCGGTTCAATGGTATGGATGAGCAAGACCAGATGGGACATATGTATGATGGCTACGA
GAGAAAACGGCGTAGATCATCTGAGAGGAGCATGGAACGGCCTTTCCACTCAGAAAGAAGGTTTCTGCAA
AGAGATAGAGACCGTGTCGAGATGGATGGATCGGATTTACGTCATCGGCTCCGTAGGAGAAGAATAAATG
AGTCTTCATTGGCAATTAGTCCAGAACGCAATGGAGAGCAACGGCGGAGGGATGAGCGCTACAGGGAAAG
GGCACATGGTCACCGTTCACACAGGGATCATCACCAGAGCTCTCGAGGAAGCACTCTTAGCTCTCGTCTG
CAAGGCAGAATAAAGCTTCCTGGAAGATCTCCTGACAGAGTTGATACTCGCTCCGAGAAAGAGCGAGATA
GAAGAAGACTCCGGGACAGGCTGTCTCCAGTTAGGCGCACGGAATTTCAGGGTACCAGGCATAGGGAGGC
AGGACAACATGAAGAGCAGACCCAGCGGAGATCAAGTGAACTTGCTTTAGGTTCCAGGAATGCAGATGGC
CAGCATTTGACAAAGGATGTGCCTGACTCACACAACTTCCCTCATCGCAAAAACTCGAGGGACTCCAGTA
AGGCCAATGGAAGTGTTGAGCCTGAAGCATCGCTTGATTTTGAGGGCCCAAAGCCCCTTAGTGTCATCTT
ACAGCGGAAAAGAGAGGCAGCATGGGCCAATGGCACATCTGCCTGTAGCCCCAAACAAGATAAATCTGCC
GAGGTCTCACACAGGCAAGCTTCTCTGGCTGAAGCTGAGAAGGAAGGTGACAACATAATTAGTTCTGATG
AATACAAAAGTGGATCTGGCGATGAAGAATTCAGAGACGAAGGCCACATCCCTGTGGAGGGCCATGGGCA
ATCTTCATCTCATGGTGACAAACTTGAGGCTGAAGATATTATTGAGGTGGATCCCGTGGAAAATCAAGAT
GCTGATAATTATGACCAGAGGGAGGGGGAGTCCTACTATGAGCCTATCGAAGGCCAGGACTACAAATCCG
ATGACGAGGATGCTTATGAAGATGATGATGAAGAGTATGATGACGATGATGATTTTGCTCGGAAAGTAGG
GGTTGTTTTCTCTAAGGGTGGGCGCGCCGACCCAGCTTTCTTGTACAAAGTTGGCATTATAAGAAAGCAT
TGCTTATCAATTTGTTGCAACGAACAGGTCACTATCAGTCAAAATAAAATCATTATTTGCCATCCAGCTG
ATATCCCCTATAGTGAGTCGTATTACATGGTCATAGCTGTTTCCTGGCAGCTCTGGCCCGTGTCTCAAAA
TCTCTGATGTTACATTGCACAAGATAAAAATATATCATCATGAACAATAAAACTGTCTGCTTACATAAAC
AGTAATACAAGGGGTGTTATGAGCCATATTCAACGGGAAACGTCGAGGCCGCGATTAAATTCCAACATGG
ATGCTGATTTATATGGGTATAAATGGGCTCGCGATAATGTCGGGCAATCAGGTGCGACAATCTATCGCTT
GTATGGGAAGCCCGATGCGCCAGAGTTGTTTCTGAAACATGGCAAAGGTAGCGTTGCCAATGATGTTACA
GATGAGATGGTCAGACTAAACTGGCTGACGGAATTTATGCCTCTTCCGACCATCAAGCATTTTATCCGTA
CTCCTGATGATGCATGGTTACTCACCACTGCGATCCCCGGAAAAACAGCATTCCAGGTATTAGAAGAATA
TCCTGATTCAGGTGAAAATATTGTTGATGCGCTGGCAGTGTTCCTGCGCCGGTTGCATTCGATTCCTGTT
TGTAATTGTCCTTTTAACAGCGATCGCGTATTTCGTCTCGCTCAGGCGCAATCACGAATGAATAACGGTT
TGGTTGATGCGAGTGATTTTGATGACGAGCGTAATGGCTGGCCTGTTGAACAAGTCTGGAAAGAAATGCA
TAAACTTTTGCCATTCTCACCGGATTCAGTCGTCACTCATGGTGATTTCTCACTTGATAACCTTATTTTT
GACGAGGGGAAATTAATAGGTTGTATTGATGTTGGACGAGTCGGAATCGCAGACCGATACCAGGATCTTG
CCATCCTATGGAACTGCCTCGGTGAGTTTTCTCCTTCATTACAGAAACGGCTTTTTCAAAAATATGGTAT
TGATAATCCTGATATGAATAAATTGCAGTTTCATTTGATGCTCGATGAGTTTTTCTAATCAGAATTGGTT
AATTGGTTGTAACACTGGCAGAGCATTACGCTGACTTGACGGGACGGCGCAAGCTCATGACCAAAATCCC
TTAACGTGAGTTACGCGTCGTTCCACTGAGCGTCAGACCCCGTAGAAAAGATCAAAGGATCTTCTTGAGA
TCCTTTTTTTCTGCGCGTAATCTGCTGCTTGCAAACAAAAAAACCACCGCTACCAGCGGTGGTTTGTTTG
CCGGATCAAGAGCTACCAACTCTTTTTCCGAAGGTAACTGGCTTCAGCAGAGCGCAGATACCAAATACTG
TCCTTCTAGTGTAGCCGTAGTTAGGCCACCACTTCAAGAACTCTGTAGCACCGCCTACATACCTCGCTCT
GCTAATCCTGTTACCAGTGGCTGCTGCCAGTGGCGATAAGTCGTGTCTTACCGGGTTGGACTCAAGACGA
TAGTTACCGGATAAGGCGCAGCGGTCGGGCTGAACGGGGGGTTCGTGCACACAGCCCAGCTTGGAGCGAA
CGACCTACACCGAACTGAGATACCTACAGCGTGAGCATTGAGAAAGCGCCACGCTTCCCGAAGGGAGAAA
GGCGGACAGGTATCCGGTAAGCGGCAGGGTCGGAACAGGAGAGCGCACGAGGGAGCTTCCAGGGGGAAAC
GCCTGGTATCTTTATAGTCCTGTCGGGTTTCGCCACCTCTGACTTGAGCGTCGATTTTTGTGATGCTCGT
CAGGGGGGCGGAGCCTATGGAAAAACGCCAGCAACGCGGCCTTTTTACGGTTCCTGGCCTTTTGCTGGCC
TTTTGCTCACATGTTCTTTCCTGCGTTATCCCCTGATTCTGTGGATAACCGTATTACCGCCTTTGAGTGA
GCTGATACCGCTCGCCGCAGCCGAACGACCGAGCGCAGCGAGTCAGTGAGCGAGGAAGCGGAAGAGCGCC
CAATACGCAAACCGCCTCTCCCCGCGCGTTGGCCGATTCATTAATGCAGCTGGCACGACAGGTTTCCCGA
CTGGAAAGCGGGCAGTGAGCGCAACGCAATTAATACGCGTACCGCTAGCCAGGAAGAGTTTGTAGAAACG
CAAAAAGGCCATCCGTCAGGATGGCCTTCTGCTTAGTTTGATGCCTGGCAGTTTATGGCGGGCGTCCTGC
CCGCCACCCTCCGGGCCGTTGCTTCACAACGTTCAAATCCGCTCCCGGCGGATTTGTCCTACTCAGGAGA
GCGTTCACCGACAAACAACAGATAAAACGAAAGGCCCAGTCTTCCGACTGAGCCTTTCGTTTTATTTGAT
GCCTGGCAGTTCCCTACTCTCGCGTTAACGCTAGCATGGATGTTTTCCCAGTCACGACGTTGTAAAACGA
CGGCCAGTCTTAAGCTCGGGCCC
Features (pLannotate 1.2.2; 10 found; start..end, strand, type, name):
      1..100     +  protein_bind   attL1: mutant version of attL; recombination site for the Gateway® LR reaction LR Clonase™
    121..2253    +  CDS            C3H32_ORYSJ: Experimental evidence at transcript level: Swiss-Prot protein existence level 2. From Oryza sativa subsp. japonica (Rice).
   2270..2369    -  protein_bind   attL2: mutant version of attL; recombination site for the Gateway® LR reaction LR Clonase™
   2387..2405    -  promoter       T7 promoter: promoter for bacteriophage T7 RNA polymerase
   2539..3348    +  CDS            KanR: aminoglycoside phosphotransferase; aph(3')-Ia; confers resistance to kanamycin in bacteria or G418 (Geneticin®) in eukaryotes
   3495..4083    +  rep_origin     ori: high-copy-number ColE1/pMB1/pBR322/pUC origin of replication
   4266..4358    +  CDS            lacI (fragment): lac repressor; lacI; The lac repressor binds to the lac operator to inhibit transcription in E. coli. This inhibition can be relieved by adding lactose or isopropyl-β-D-thiogalactopyranoside (IPTG).
   4413..4440    -  terminator     rrnB T2 terminator: transcription terminator T2 from the E. coli rrnB gene
   4572..4615    +  terminator     rrnB T1 terminator: Escherichia coli rrnB; transcription terminator T1 from the E. coli rrnB gene
   4662..4698    -  CDS            lacZα (fragment): LacZα fragment of β-galactosidase; lacZ fragment
