[The description below was written by a language model from this plasmid's Addgene catalogue record, the feature table of its GenBank file and pLannotate feature annotations shown in this document.]
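Description:
pUT1510-HQ858841 is a Gateway entry clone built on the Invitrogen pENTR/D backbone (2,580 bp without insert), carrying the coding sequence of a rice (Oryza sativa) C3H-type zinc-finger transcription factor encoded by locus Os04g0671800 / LOC_Os04g57600. The 2,133 bp open reading frame, which the annotation matches to the japonica rice protein C3H32, was PCR-amplified from a full-length cDNA library template and cloned without its stop codon, so it can be fused in frame to C-terminal tags or reporters supplied by a destination vector. In the 4,713 nt depositor sequence the ORF lies between attL1 and attL2, the recombination sites used by LR Clonase to transfer the insert directionally into attR-containing destination vectors.

The plasmid is propagated in E. coli under kanamycin selection from an aminoglycoside phosphotransferase gene. Replication depends on a ColE1/pUC-type origin; the annotation calls this origin high copy, whereas the catalogue entry lists the plasmid as low copy. rrnB T1 and T2 terminators sit upstream of attL1 and shield the insert from read-through transcription. A T7 promoter lies just beyond attL2 in reverse orientation, facing the insert. As an entry vector, the plasmid has no annotated promoter positioned to express the ORF in sense orientation. Short lacI and lacZα fragments are backbone remnants. The separately held GenBank record covers only 879 bp and annotates attL1 alone, so it is a partial read rather than the full plasmid. The clone belongs to a rice transcription factor ORFeome collection, a resource for moving grass regulatory genes into expression vectors for functional studies.
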