Addgene plasmid #27923: pUT1510-HQ858841
Depositing lab: John Gray & Erich Grotewold. Depositing organization: University of Toledo. Publication: GRASSIUS: a platform for comparative regulatory genomics across the grasses. Yilmaz A, Nishiyama MY Jr, Fuentes BG, Souza GM, Janies D, Gray J, Grotewold E. Plant Physiol. 2009 Jan;149(1):171-80. doi: 10.1104/pp.108.128579. Epub 2008 Nov 5. PubMed 18987217.
Backbone
  Vector backbone: pENTR/D
  Backbone manufacturer: Invitrogen
  Backbone size w/o insert (bp): 2580
  Vector type: Entry vector
Growth in bacteria
  Bacterial resistance: Kanamycin, 50 μg/mL
  Growth temperature: 37°C
  Growth strain: DH5alpha
  Growth instructions: E. coli Top10 (Invitrogen)
  Copy number: Low Copy
Gene/Insert
  Gene/Insert name: C3H-related transcription factor encoded by Os04g0671800 LOC_Os04g57600
  Species: Oryza sativa (rice)
  Insert size (bp): 2133
  GenBank ID: HQ858841
  Cloning method: Restriction Enzyme
  Sequencing primers: 5′ M13 For; 3′ M13 Rev
Terms and licenses: Academic/Nonprofit Terms; Industry Terms: Not Available to Industry
Depositor comments: This CDS was amplified using PCR from a full length cDNA template from the OSIIEa, OSIIEb, and OSJNEa thru OSJNEf full length cDNA libraries generated by the Guoliang Wang lab at Ohio State University. The PCR product omitted the stop codon. The PCR product was cloned into a Gateway pENTR/D entry vector. Further information on this gene may be obtained at www.grassius.org using the Genbank number. (The second half of the plasmid name is the Genbank Number for the sequence of the insert)
How to cite: pUT1510-HQ858841 was a gift from John Gray & Erich Grotewold (Addgene plasmid # 27923 ; http://n2t.net/addgene:27923 ; RRID:Addgene_27923)
