LOCUS       Exported 879 bp ds-DNA linear SYN 01-JUN-2021
DEFINITION  synthetic linear DNA
ACCESSION   .
VERSION     .
KEYWORDS    pUT1510-HQ858841
SOURCE      synthetic DNA construct
  ORGANISM  synthetic DNA construct
REFERENCE   1 (bases 1 to 879)
  TITLE     Rice TF ORFeome collection
REFERENCE   2 (bases 1 to 879)
  AUTHORS   .
  TITLE     Direct Submission
  JOURNAL   Exported Jun 1, 2021 from SnapGene Server 1.1.58
            http://www.snapgene.com
FEATURES             Location/Qualifiers
     source          1..879
                     /organism="synthetic DNA construct"
                     /mol_type="other DNA"
     protein_bind    1..100
                     /gene="mutant version of attL"
                     /label=attL1
                     /bound_moiety="LR Clonase(TM)"
                     /note="recombination site for the Gateway(R) LR reaction"
ORIGIN
        1 ccaataatga ttttattttg actgatagtg acctgttcgt tgcaacaaat tgatgagcaa
       61 tgctttttta taatgccaac tttgtacaaa aaagcaggct ccgcggccgc ccccttcacc
      121 atggaggcgg acggtgccgc ggctgcggcg gcggcggggg aggcgagcac ggaggccggc
      181 gcgaggcccc tggcgccaga ggaggaggcg ctgcggcgca acaccgactg cgtctacttc
      241 ctcgcctcgc ccctcacatg caagaagggg aacgaatgtg attttcgtca cagtgataat
      301 gctcgtatga accctagaga ctgctggtac tggttaaata gcaattgctt gaatccaaaa
      361 tgtccgtttc gccatccgcc aattgatggt atgtttggtg ctccaactac tggaatgcct
      421 gcagtttctt cacactacgc tccatttaac tctggaaagc agttggttcc atgctattac
      481 tttaaaaagg gaaactgctt gaaaggtgac agatgcgcat tttatcatgg accacaatca
      541 gtgggaaata atccatcaga acaggtggta aaagtttctt ccttaccttt ggagcagctt
      601 cagactcaaa agaatgattt gttgggcatt aaagattctg tgcagtctac taattccatt
      661 cagcatggtg ctccaataac taatgagagg ggcaaaacag ccgttgatcg gtcaacggtt
      721 aattctgcca ggacagctac agttgcaata ccggttgctt ccaatgcaat gtcttgtcct
      781 aagtcagaga aggtaaaaag tagtacgcca gcagcactta aggaaagctt cactacttct
      841 tcaggtgggg atcatcctga gtgctaccag aaccatttt
//
